Addgene plasmid #37084: pAAV-Ef1a-DIO-EGFP-WPRE-pA
Purpose: Cre-dependent expression of EGFP
Depositing lab: Bernardo Sabatini. Depositing organization: Harvard Medical School. Publication: Novel recombinant adeno-associated viruses for Cre activated and inactivated transgene expression in neurons. Saunders A, Johnson CA, Sabatini BL. Front Neural Circuits. 2012 Jul 27;6:47. doi: 10.3389/fncir.2012.00047. eCollection 2012. PubMed 22866029.
Backbone
  Vector backbone: pAAV-Ef1a-DIO-hChR2(H134R)-mCherry-WPRE-pA
  Backbone manufacturer: K. Deisseroth Lab
  Backbone size w/o insert (bp): 5603
  Total vector size (bp): 6449
  Vector type: AAV, Cre/Lox ; Cre-On
Growth in bacteria
  Bacterial resistance: Ampicillin, 100 μg/mL
  Growth temperature: 37°C
  Growth strain: Stbl3
  Copy number: Unknown
Gene/Insert
  Gene/Insert name: EGFP
  Species: Synthetic
  Insert size (bp): 846
  Promoter: EF1a
  Cloning method: Restriction Enzyme; 5′ cloning site Asc1 (not destroyed); 3′ cloning site Nhe1 (not destroyed)
  Sequencing primers: 5′ CTTCCATTTCAGGTGTCGTG; 3′ GCAGCGTATCCACATAGCG
Resource information
  A portion of this plasmid was derived from a plasmid made by: Karl Deisseroth Lab, Stanford Univ.
Terms and licenses: Academic/Nonprofit Terms; Industry Terms: Not Available to Industry
How to cite: pAAV-Ef1a-DIO-EGFP-WPRE-pA was a gift from Bernardo Sabatini (Addgene plasmid # 37084 ; http://n2t.net/addgene:37084 ; RRID:Addgene_37084)
