[The description below was written by a language model from this plasmid's Addgene catalogue record and pLannotate feature annotations shown in this document.]
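Description:
pAAV-Ef1a-DIO-EGFP-WPRE-pA is an adeno-associated virus transfer plasmid for Cre-dependent ("Cre-On") expression of EGFP. It was made by replacing the channelrhodopsin-mCherry payload of an existing pAAV-Ef1a-DIO backbone with an EGFP insert cloned between retained AscI and NheI sites. The expression cassette is flanked by two AAV2 inverted terminal repeats, which allow the intervening DNA to be packaged into recombinant AAV particles when replication and capsid functions are supplied in trans. In bacteria the plasmid is maintained through a high-copy ColE1/pUC-type origin and selected with ampicillin via the β-lactamase gene. An M13/f1-type phage origin is also annotated in the backbone.

Within the ITRs, the human EF-1α promoter with its intron A drives transcription toward a double-floxed inverted open reading frame (DIO). EGFP lies on the opposite strand to the promoter and is bracketed by a lox2272/loxP pair on one side and an oppositely oriented lox2272/loxP pair on the other. Because lox2272 and loxP are mutually incompatible, Cre first inverts the cassette through one pair. It then excises a site of the other pair, locking EGFP in the sense orientation so that it is expressed only in cells containing Cre. Downstream, a WPRE enhances transcript stability and expression, and the human growth hormone polyadenylation signal terminates the message. The associated publication concerns AAVs for Cre-activated and Cre-inactivated transgene expression in neurons, so the construct is suited to labelling genetically defined, Cre-expressing cell populations. The annotated depositor sequence is 6,342 nt, slightly shorter than the 6,449 bp listed in the catalogue; the record does not explain the difference.
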