Features (pLannotate 1.2.2; 24 found; start..end, strand, type, name):
      1..141     -  repeat_region  AAV2 ITR: inverted terminal repeat of adeno-associated virus serotype 2 inverted
    169..235     +  CDS            small t antigen (fragment): SV40 (simian virus 40) small t antigen
    261..472     +  promoter       EF-1α core promoter: core promoter for human elongation factor EF-1α
    473..581     +  intron         EF-1α intron A (fragment): intron upstream of the start codon of human EF-1α
   1207..1410    +  intron         EF-1α intron A: truncated intron upstream of the start codon of human EF-1α
   1426..1443    +  misc_feature   MCS (fragment): pUC18/19 multiple cloning site
   1450..1483    +  protein_bind   lox2272: Cre-mediated recombination occurs in the 8-bp core sequence (GGATACTT). lox2272 sites are compatible with each other, but incompatible with loxP or loxN sites (Lee and Saito, 1988). Cre recombinase
   1484..1533    -  intron         β-globin intron (fragment): internally truncated intron from human β-globin
   1534..1567    +  protein_bind   loxP: Cre-mediated recombination occurs in the 8-bp core sequence (GCATACAT). Cre recombinase
   1595..2314    -  CDS            EGFP: the original enhanced GFP (Yang et al., 1996) mammalian codon-optimized
   2327..2360    -  protein_bind   lox2272: Cre-mediated recombination occurs in the 8-bp core sequence (GGATACTT). lox2272 sites are compatible with each other, but incompatible with loxP or loxN sites (Lee and Saito, 1988). Cre recombinase
   2361..2410    -  intron         β-globin intron (fragment): internally truncated intron from human β-globin
   2411..2444    -  protein_bind   loxP: Cre-mediated recombination occurs in the 8-bp core sequence (GCATACAT). Cre recombinase
   2445..2469    +  misc_feature   MCS (fragment): pBluescript multiple cloning site
   2469..3057    +  misc_feature   WPRE: woodchuck hepatitis virus posttranscriptional regulatory element
   3089..3565    +  polyA_signal   hGH poly(A) signal: human growth hormone polyadenylation signal
   3605..3745    +  repeat_region  AAV2 ITR: inverted terminal repeat of adeno-associated virus serotype 2 inverted
   3750..3801    -  misc_feature   bom (fragment): basis of mobility region from pBR322
   3820..4200    +  rep_origin     M13 ori (sequence partly withheld): M13 bacteriophage origin of replication; arrow indicates direction of (+) strand synthesis
   4276..4325    -  misc_feature   bom (fragment): basis of mobility region from pBR322
   4427..4462    -  CDS            rop (fragment): Rop protein, which maintains plasmids at low copy number; rop
   4557..4661    +  promoter       AmpR promoter: bla
   4662..5522    +  CDS            AmpR: β-lactamase; bla; confers resistance to ampicillin, carbenicillin, and related antibiotics
   5693..6281    +  rep_origin     ori: high-copy-number ColE1/pMB1/pBR322/pUC origin of replication
>Addgene plasmid #37084 | pAAV-Ef1a-DIO-EGFP-WPRE-pA | depositor full sequence | sequence record 153055 | pAAV-Ef1a-DIO-EGFP-WPRE-pA sequence 6342 bps
CCTGCAGGCAGCTGCGCGCTCGCTCGCTCACTGAGGCCGCCCGGGCAAAGCCCGGGCGTCGGGCGACCTT
TGGTCGCCCGGCCTCAGTGAGCGAGCGAGCGCGCAGAGAGGGAGTGGCCAACTCCATCACTAGGGGTTCC
TGCGGCCGCACGCGTAAGCTTTGCAAAGATGGATAAAGTTTTAAACAGAGAGGAATCTTTGCAGCTAATG
GACCTTCTAGGTCTTGAAAGGAGTGGGAATTGGCTCCGGTGCCCGTCAGTGGGCAGAGCGCACATCGCCC
ACAGTCCCCGAGAAGTTGGGGGGAGGGGTCGGCAATTGAACCGGTGCCTAGAGAAGGTGGCGCGGGGTAA
ACTGGGAAAGTGATGTCGTGTACTGGCTCCGCCTTTTTCCCGAGGGTGGGGGAGAACCGTATATAAGTGC
AGTAGTCGCCGTGAACGTTCTTTTTCGCAACGGGTTTGCCGCCAGAACACAGGTAAGTGCCGTGTGTGGT
TCCCGCGGGCCTGGCCTCTTTACGGGTTATGGCCCTTGCGTGCCTTGAATTACTTCCACTGGCTGCAGTA
CGTGATTCTTGATCCCGAGCTTCGGGTTGGAAGTGGGTGGGAGAGTTCGAGGCCTTGCGCTTAAGGAGCC
CCTTCGCCTCGTGCTTGAGTTGAGGCCTGGCCTGGGCGCTGGGGCCGCCGCGTGCGAATCTGGTGGCACC
TTCGCGCCTGTCTCGCTGCTTTCGATAAGTCTCTAGCCATTTAAAATTTTTGATGACCTGCTGCGACGCT
TTTTTTCTGGCAAGATAGTCTTGTAAATGCGGGCCAAGATCTGCACACTGGTATTTCGGTTTTTGGGGCC
GCGGGCGGCGACGGGGCCCGTGCGTCCCAGCGCACATGTTCGGCGAGGCGGGGCCTGCGAGCGCGGCCAC
CGAGAATCGGACGGGGGTAGTCTCAAGCTGGCCGGCCTGCTCTGGTGCCTGGCCTCGCGCCGCCGTGTAT
CGCCCCGCCCTGGGCGGCAAGGCTGGCCCGGTCGGCACCAGTTGCGTGAGCGGAAAGATGGCCGCTTCCC
GGCCCTGCTGCAGGGAGCTCAAAATGGAGGACGCGGCGCTCGGGAGAGCGGGCGGGTGAGTCACCCACAC
AAAGGAAAAGGGCCTTTCCGTCCTCAGCCGTCGCTTCATGTGACTCCACGGAGTACCGGGCGCCGTCCAG
GCACCTCGATTAGTTCTCGAGCTTTTGGAGTACGTCGTCTTTAGGTTGGGGGGAGGGGTTTTATGCGATG
GAGTTTCCCCACACTGAGTGGGTGGAGACTGAAGTTAGGCCAGCTTGGCACTTGATGTAATTCTCCTTGG
AATTTGCCCTTTTTGAGTTTGGATCTTGGTTCATTCTCAAGCCTCAGACAGTGGTTCAAAGTTTTTTTCT
TCCATTTCAGGTGTCGTGAGGTACCGGATCCTCTAGAGTCGACTCCGGAATAACTTCGTATAGGATACTT
TATACGAAGTTATGCAGAATGGTAGCTGGATTGTAGCTGCTATTAGCAATATGAAACCTCTTAATAACTT
CGTATAGCATACATTATACGAAGTTATGGCGCGCCTTATCTAGATTTAGCCACCTTACTTGTACAGCTCG
TCCATGCCGAGAGTGATCCCGGCGGCGGTCACGAACTCCAGCAGGACCATGTGATCGCGCTTCTCGTTGG
GGTCTTTGCTCAGGGCGGACTGGGTGCTCAGGTAGTGGTTGTCGGGCAGCAGCACGGGGCCGTCGCCGAT
GGGGGTGTTCTGCTGGTAGTGGTCGGCGAGCTGCACGCTGCCGTCCTCGATGTTGTGGCGGATCTTGAAG
TTCACCTTGATGCCGTTCTTCTGCTTGTCGGCCATGATATAGACGTTGTGGCTGTTGTAGTTGTACTCCA
GCTTGTGCCCCAGGATGTTGCCGTCCTCCTTGAAGTCGATGCCCTTCAGCTCGATGCGGTTCACCAGGGT
GTCGCCCTCGAACTTCACCTCGGCGCGGGTCTTGTAGTTGCCGTCGTCCTTGAAGAAGATGGTGCGCTCC
TGGACGTAGCCTTCGGGCATGGCGGACTTGAAGAAGTCGTGCTGCTTCATGTGGTCGGGGTAGCGGCTGA
AGCACTGCACGCCGTAGGTCAGGGTGGTCACGAGGGTGGGCCAGGGCACGGGCAGCTTGCCGGTGGTGCA
GATGAACTTCAGGGTCAGCTTGCCGTAGGTGGCATCGCCCTCGCCCTCGCCGGACACGCTGAACTTGTGG
CCGTTTACGTCGCCGTCCAGCTCGACCAGGATGGGCACCACCCCGGTGAACAGCTCCTCGCCCTTGCTCA
CCATGGTGGCGCTAGCATAACTTCGTATAAAGTATCCTATACGAAGTTATTTGCCTTAACCCAGAAATTA
TCACTGTTATTCTTTAGAATGGTGCAAAGAATAACTTCGTATAATGTATGCTATACGAAGTTATGAATTC
GATATCAAGCTTATCGATAATCAACCTCTGGATTACAAAATTTGTGAAAGATTGACTGGTATTCTTAACT
ATGTTGCTCCTTTTACGCTATGTGGATACGCTGCTTTAATGCCTTTGTATCATGCTATTGCTTCCCGTAT
GGCTTTCATTTTCTCCTCCTTGTATAAATCCTGGTTGCTGTCTCTTTATGAGGAGTTGTGGCCCGTTGTC
AGGCAACGTGGCGTGGTGTGCACTGTGTTTGCTGACGCAACCCCCACTGGTTGGGGCATTGCCACCACCT
GTCAGCTCCTTTCCGGGACTTTCGCTTTCCCCCTCCCTATTGCCACGGCGGAACTCATCGCCGCCTGCCT
TGCCCGCTGCTGGACAGGGGCTCGGCTGTTGGGCACTGACAATTCCGTGGTGTTGTCGGGGAAATCATCG
TCCTTTCCTTGGCTGCTCGCCTATGTTGCCACCTGGATTCTGCGCGGGACGTCCTTCTGCTACGTCCCTT
CGGCCCTCAATCCAGCGGACCTTCCTTCCCGCGGCCTGCTGCCGGCTCTGCGGCCTCTTCCGCGTCTTCG
CCTTCGCCCTCAGACGAGTCGGATCTCCCTTTGGGCCGCCTCCCCGCATCGATACCGAGCGCTGCTCGAG
AGATCTACGGGTGGCATCCCTGTGACCCCTCCCCAGTGCCTCTCCTGGCCCTGGAAGTTGCCACTCCAGT
GCCCACCAGCCTTGTCCTAATAAAATTAAGTTGCATCATTTTGTCTGACTAGGTGTCCTTCTATAATATT
ATGGGGTGGAGGGGGGTGGTATGGAGCAAGGGGCAAGTTGGGAAGACAACCTGTAGGGCCTGCGGGGTCT
ATTGGGAACCAAGCTGGAGTGCAGTGGCACAATCTTGGCTCACTGCAATCTCCGCCTCCTGGGTTCAAGC
GATTCTCCTGCCTCAGCCTCCCGAGTTGTTGGGATTCCAGGCATGCATGACCAGGCTCAGCTAATTTTTG
TTTTTTTGGTAGAGACGGGGTTTCACCATATTGGCCAGGCTGGTCTCCAACTCCTAATCTCAGGTGATCT
ACCCACCTTGGCCTCCCAAATTGCTGGGATTACAGGCGTGAACCACTGCTCCCTTCCCTGTCCTTCTGAT
TTTGTAGGTAACCACGTGCGGACCGAGCGGCCGCAGGAACCCCTAGTGATGGAGTTGGCCACTCCCTCTC
TGCGCGCTCGCTCGCTCACTGAGGCCGGGCGACCAAAGGTCGCCCGACGCCCGGGCTTTGCCCGGGCGGC
CTCAGTGAGCGAGCGAGCGCGCAGCTGCCTGCAGGGGCGCCTGATGCGGTATTTTCTCCTTACGCATCTG
TGCGGTATTTCACACCGCATA
[142 nt withheld, positions 3802-3943]
C
[141 nt withheld, positions 3945-4085]
CCTTTGACGTTGGAGTCCACGTTCTTT
[37 nt withheld, positions 4113-4149]
ACCCTATCTCGGGCTATTCTTTTGATTTATAAGGGATTTTGCCGATTTCGGCCTATTGGTTAAAAAATGA
GCTGATTTAACAAAAATTTAACGCGAATTTTAACAAAATATTAACGTTTACAATTTTATGGTGCACTCTC
AGTACAATCTGCTCTGATGCCGCATAGTTAAGCCAGCCCCGACACCCGCCAACACCCGCTGACGCGCCCT
GACGGGCTTGTCTGCTCCCGGCATCCGCTTACAGACAAGCTGTGACCGTCTCCGGGAGCTGCATGTGTCA
GAGGTTTTCACCGTCATCACCGAAACGCGCGAGACGAAAGGGCCTCGTGATACGCCTATTTTTATAGGTT
AATGTCATGATAATAATGGTTTCTTAGACGTCAGGTGGCACTTTTCGGGGAAATGTGCGCGGAACCCCTA
TTTGTTTATTTTTCTAAATACATTCAAATATGTATCCGCTCATGAGACAATAACCCTGATAAATGCTTCA
ATAATATTGAAAAAGGAAGAGTATGAGTATTCAACATTTCCGTGTCGCCCTTATTCCCTTTTTTGCGGCA
TTTTGCCTTCCTGTTTTTGCTCACCCAGAAACGCTGGTGAAAGTAAAAGATGCTGAAGATCAGTTGGGTG
CACGAGTGGGTTACATCGAACTGGATCTCAACAGCGGTAAGATCCTTGAGAGTTTTCGCCCCGAAGAACG
TTTTCCAATGATGAGCACTTTTAAAGTTCTGCTATGTGGCGCGGTATTATCCCGTATTGACGCCGGGCAA
GAGCAACTCGGTCGCCGCATACACTATTCTCAGAATGACTTGGTTGAGTACTCACCAGTCACAGAAAAGC
ATCTTACGGATGGCATGACAGTAAGAGAATTATGCAGTGCTGCCATAACCATGAGTGATAACACTGCGGC
CAACTTACTTCTGACAACGATCGGAGGACCGAAGGAGCTAACCGCTTTTTTGCACAACATGGGGGATCAT
GTAACTCGCCTTGATCGTTGGGAACCGGAGCTGAATGAAGCCATACCAAACGACGAGCGTGACACCACGA
TGCCTGTAGCAATGGCAACAACGTTGCGCAAACTATTAACTGGCGAACTACTTACTCTAGCTTCCCGGCA
ACAATTAATAGACTGGATGGAGGCGGATAAAGTTGCAGGACCACTTCTGCGCTCGGCCCTTCCGGCTGGC
TGGTTTATTGCTGATAAATCTGGAGCCGGTGAGCGTGGGTCTCGCGGTATCATTGCAGCACTGGGGCCAG
ATGGTAAGCCCTCCCGTATCGTAGTTATCTACACGACGGGGAGTCAGGCAACTATGGATGAACGAAATAG
ACAGATCGCTGAGATAGGTGCCTCACTGATTAAGCATTGGTAACTGTCAGACCAAGTTTACTCATATATA
CTTTAGATTGATTTAAAACTTCATTTTTAATTTAAAAGGATCTAGGTGAAGATCCTTTTTGATAATCTCA
TGACCAAAATCCCTTAACGTGAGTTTTCGTTCCACTGAGCGTCAGACCCCGTAGAAAAGATCAAAGGATC
TTCTTGAGATCCTTTTTTTCTGCGCGTAATCTGCTGCTTGCAAACAAAAAAACCACCGCTACCAGCGGTG
GTTTGTTTGCCGGATCAAGAGCTACCAACTCTTTTTCCGAAGGTAACTGGCTTCAGCAGAGCGCAGATAC
CAAATACTGTCCTTCTAGTGTAGCCGTAGTTAGGCCACCACTTCAAGAACTCTGTAGCACCGCCTACATA
CCTCGCTCTGCTAATCCTGTTACCAGTGGCTGCTGCCAGTGGCGATAAGTCGTGTCTTACCGGGTTGGAC
TCAAGACGATAGTTACCGGATAAGGCGCAGCGGTCGGGCTGAACGGGGGGTTCGTGCACACAGCCCAGCT
TGGAGCGAACGACCTACACCGAACTGAGATACCTACAGCGTGAGCTATGAGAAAGCGCCACGCTTCCCGA
AGGGAGAAAGGCGGACAGGTATCCGGTAAGCGGCAGGGTCGGAACAGGAGAGCGCACGAGGGAGCTTCCA
GGGGGAAACGCCTGGTATCTTTATAGTCCTGTCGGGTTTCGCCACCTCTGACTTGAGCGTCGATTTTTGT
GATGCTCGTCAGGGGGGCGGAGCCTATGGAAAAACGCCAGCAACGCGGCCTTTTTACGGTTCCTGGCCTT
TTGCTGGCCTTTTGCTCACATGT
