>Addgene plasmid #37084 | pAAV-Ef1a-DIO-EGFP-WPRE-pA | addgene partial sequence | sequence record 47313 | EF1a-fwd
GAGGTACCGGATCCTCTAGAGTCGACTCCGGAATAACTTCGTATAGGATACTTTATACGAAGTTATGCAG
AATGGTAGCTGGATTGTAGCTGCTATTAGCAATATGAAACCTCTTAATAACTTCGTATAGCATACATTAT
ACGAAGTTATGGCGCGCCTTATCTAGATTTAGCCACCTTACTTGTACAGCTCGTCCATGCCGAGAGTGAT
CCCGGCGGCGGTCACGAACTCCAGCAGGACCATGTGATCGCGCTTCTCGTTGGGGTCTTTGCTCAGGGCG
GACTGGGTGCTCAGGTAGTGGTTGTCGGGCAGCAGCACGGGGCCGTCGCCGATGGGGGTGTTCTGCTGGT
AGTGGTCGGCGAGCTGCACGCTGCCGTCCTCGATGTTGTGGCGGATCTTGAAGTTCACCTTGATGCCGTT
CTTCTGCTTGTCGGCCATGATATAGACGTTGTGGCTGTTGTAGTTGTACTCCAGCTTGTGCCCCAGGATG
TTGCCGTCCTCCTTGAAGTCGATGCCCTTCAGCTCGATGCGGTTCACCAGGGTGTCGCCCTCGAACTTCA
CCTCGGCGCGGGTCTTGTAGTTGCCGTCGTCCTTGAAGAAGATGGTGCGCTCCTGGACGTAGCCTTCGGG
CATGGCGGACTTGAAGAAGTCGTGCTGCTTCATGTGGTCGGGGTAGCGGCTGAAGCACTGCACGCCG
